Addgene plasmid #135129: PUM1_PUM_pGEX
Purpose: Recombinant expression of PUM1 with dual-affinity tag
Depositing lab: Christopher Burge. Depositing organization: Massachusetts Institute of Technology. Publication: Sequence, Structure, and Context Preferences of Human RNA Binding Proteins. Dominguez D, Freese P, Alexis MS, Su A, Hochman M, Palden T, Bazile C, Lambert NJ, Van Nostrand EL, Pratt GA, Yeo GW, Graveley BR, Burge CB. Mol Cell. 2018 Jun 7;70(5):854-867.e9. doi: 10.1016/j.molcel.2018.05.001. Epub 2018 Jun 7. PubMed 29883606.
Backbone
  Vector backbone: pGEX-6P-2
  Backbone manufacturer: Promega
  Backbone size w/o insert (bp): 5081
  Vector type: Bacterial Expression
Growth in bacteria
  Bacterial resistance: Ampicillin, 100 μg/mL
  Growth temperature: 37°C
  Growth strain: DH5alpha
  Copy number: High Copy
Gene/Insert
  Gene/Insert name: PUM1
  Species: H. sapiens (human)
  Insert size (bp): 1239
  Entrez Gene: PUM1 (a.k.a. HSPUM, NEDMSF, PUMH, PUMH1, PUML1, SCA47)
  Promoter: tac
  Tag / fusion protein: GST-SBP (N terminal on backbone)
  Cloning method: Restriction Enzyme; 5′ cloning site BamHI (not destroyed); 3′ cloning site NotI (not destroyed)
  Sequencing primers: 5′ 5GEX (GGGCTGGCAAGCCACGTTTGGTG); 3′ 3GEX (CCGGGAGCTGCATGTGTCAGAGG)
Terms and licenses: Academic/Nonprofit Terms; Industry Terms: Not Available to Industry
How to cite: PUM1_PUM_pGEX was a gift from Christopher Burge (Addgene plasmid # 135129 ; http://n2t.net/addgene:135129 ; RRID:Addgene_135129)
