[The description below was written by a language model from this plasmid's Addgene catalogue record and pLannotate feature annotations shown in this document.]
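Description:
PUM1_PUM_pGEX is a bacterial expression plasmid built on the pGEX-6P-2 backbone for producing a fragment of human PUM1 as a recombinant fusion protein in E. coli. It replicates from a high-copy ColE1/pMB1-type origin and is selected with ampicillin through the bla (AmpR) gene. The two full-length sequence records, one from the depositor and one from repository sequencing, are both 6,320 nt and carry the same set of features in the same order, differing only in where numbering begins and in whether the lacI promoter is called as the wild-type or the lacIq variant.

The expression cassette is driven by the tac promoter, a strong trp/lac hybrid, followed by a lac operator. The plasmid's own lacI gene supplies repressor, so transcription stays low until it is induced with IPTG. The open reading frame starts with Schistosoma japonicum glutathione S-transferase. The catalogue describes the N-terminal tag as GST-SBP (streptavidin-binding peptide); the SBP portion is not annotated separately, but an unannotated gap of about 160 nt between GST and the insert could accommodate it along with linker sequence. The PUM1 insert, about 1.24 kb and cloned between BamHI and NotI, is annotated as a fragment rather than the full-length protein, and the construct name suggests it corresponds to the PUM RNA-binding domain, although the record does not define the boundaries. Remnants of rop, bom, lacZα and a lac promoter region are backbone carry-over.

The stated purpose is recombinant expression of PUM1 with a dual-affinity tag, which allows capture on either glutathione or streptavidin resins. The associated study surveyed the sequence, structure and context preferences of human RNA-binding proteins.
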