Features (pLannotate 1.2.2; 17 found; start..end, strand, type, name):
     26..65      +  CDS            rop (fragment): Rop protein, which maintains plasmids at low copy number; rop
    167..207     +  misc_feature   bom (fragment): basis of mobility region from pBR322
    312..416     +  promoter       AmpR promoter: bla
    417..1277    +  CDS            AmpR: β-lactamase; bla; confers resistance to ampicillin, carbenicillin, and related antibiotics
   1448..2036    +  rep_origin     ori: high-copy-number ColE1/pMB1/pBR322/pUC origin of replication
   2222..2273    -  misc_feature   bom (fragment): basis of mobility region from pBR322
   2280..2357    +  promoter       lacIq promoter: lacI (mutant); In the lacIq allele, a single base change in the promoter boosts expression of the lacI gene about 10-fold.
   2358..3440    +  CDS            lacI: lac repressor; lacI; The lac repressor binds to the lac operator to inhibit transcription in E. coli. This inhibition can be relieved by adding lactose or isopropyl-β-D-thiogalactopyranoside (IPTG).
   3453..3474    +  protein_bind   CAP binding site: CAP binding activates transcription in the presence of cAMP. E. coli catabolite activator protein
   3489..3519    +  promoter       lac promoter: promoter for the E. coli lac operon
   3527..3543    +  protein_bind   lac operator: The lac repressor binds to the lac operator to inhibit transcription in E. coli. This inhibition can be relieved by adding lactose or isopropyl-β-D-thiogalactopyranoside (IPTG). lac repressor encoded by lacI
   3563..3736    +  CDS            lacZα: LacZα fragment of β-galactosidase; lacZ fragment
   4015..4116    -  CDS            yciV (fragment): RNAAM_ECOLI - Also known as trpH From Escherichia coli (strain K12).
   4192..4220    +  promoter       tac promoter: strong E. coli promoter; hybrid between the trp and lac UV5 promoters
   4228..4244    +  protein_bind   lac operator: The lac repressor binds to the lac operator to inhibit transcription in E. coli. This inhibition can be relieved by adding lactose or isopropyl-β-D-thiogalactopyranoside (IPTG). lac repressor encoded by lacI
   4267..4920    +  CDS            GST26_SCHJA: Experimental evidence at protein level: Swiss-Prot protein existence level 1. GST isoenzymes appear to play a central role in the parasite detoxification system. Other functions are also suspected including a role in increasing the solubility of haematin in the parasite gut. From Schistosoma japonicum (Blood fluke).
   5080..6315    +  CDS            PUM1 (fragment): PUM1_HUMAN - Also known as KIAA0099 From Homo sapiens (Human).
>Addgene plasmid #135129 | PUM1_PUM_pGEX | depositor full sequence | sequence record 259883 | Full Sequence
GGCCGCATCGTGACTGACTGACGATCTGCCTCGCGCGTTTCGGTGATGACGGTGAAAACCTCTGACACAT
GCAGCTCCCGGAGACGGTCACAGCTTGTCTGTAAGCGGATGCCGGGAGCAGACAAGCCCGTCAGGGCGCG
TCAGCGGGTGTTGGCGGGTGTCGGGGCGCAGCCATGACCCAGTCACGTAGCGATAGCGGAGTGTATAATT
CTTGAAGACGAAAGGGCCTCGTGATACGCCTATTTTTATAGGTTAATGTCATGATAATAATGGTTTCTTA
GACGTCAGGTGGCACTTTTCGGGGAAATGTGCGCGGAACCCCTATTTGTTTATTTTTCTAAATACATTCA
AATATGTATCCGCTCATGAGACAATAACCCTGATAAATGCTTCAATAATATTGAAAAAGGAAGAGTATGA
GTATTCAACATTTCCGTGTCGCCCTTATTCCCTTTTTTGCGGCATTTTGCCTTCCTGTTTTTGCTCACCC
AGAAACGCTGGTGAAAGTAAAAGATGCTGAAGATCAGTTGGGTGCACGAGTGGGTTACATCGAACTGGAT
CTCAACAGCGGTAAGATCCTTGAGAGTTTTCGCCCCGAAGAACGTTTTCCAATGATGAGCACTTTTAAAG
TTCTGCTATGTGGCGCGGTATTATCCCGTGTTGACGCCGGGCAAGAGCAACTCGGTCGCCGCATACACTA
TTCTCAGAATGACTTGGTTGAGTACTCACCAGTCACAGAAAAGCATCTTACGGATGGCATGACAGTAAGA
GAATTATGCAGTGCTGCCATAACCATGAGTGATAACACTGCGGCCAACTTACTTCTGACAACGATCGGAG
GACCGAAGGAGCTAACCGCTTTTTTGCACAACATGGGGGATCATGTAACTCGCCTTGATCGTTGGGAACC
GGAGCTGAATGAAGCCATACCAAACGACGAGCGTGACACCACGATGCCTGCAGCAATGGCAACAACGTTG
CGCAAACTATTAACTGGCGAACTACTTACTCTAGCTTCCCGGCAACAATTAATAGACTGGATGGAGGCGG
ATAAAGTTGCAGGACCACTTCTGCGCTCGGCCCTTCCGGCTGGCTGGTTTATTGCTGATAAATCTGGAGC
CGGTGAGCGTGGGTCTCGCGGTATCATTGCAGCACTGGGGCCAGATGGTAAGCCCTCCCGTATCGTAGTT
ATCTACACGACGGGGAGTCAGGCAACTATGGATGAACGAAATAGACAGATCGCTGAGATAGGTGCCTCAC
TGATTAAGCATTGGTAACTGTCAGACCAAGTTTACTCATATATACTTTAGATTGATTTAAAACTTCATTT
TTAATTTAAAAGGATCTAGGTGAAGATCCTTTTTGATAATCTCATGACCAAAATCCCTTAACGTGAGTTT
TCGTTCCACTGAGCGTCAGACCCCGTAGAAAAGATCAAAGGATCTTCTTGAGATCCTTTTTTTCTGCGCG
TAATCTGCTGCTTGCAAACAAAAAAACCACCGCTACCAGCGGTGGTTTGTTTGCCGGATCAAGAGCTACC
AACTCTTTTTCCGAAGGTAACTGGCTTCAGCAGAGCGCAGATACCAAATACTGTCCTTCTAGTGTAGCCG
TAGTTAGGCCACCACTTCAAGAACTCTGTAGCACCGCCTACATACCTCGCTCTGCTAATCCTGTTACCAG
TGGCTGCTGCCAGTGGCGATAAGTCGTGTCTTACCGGGTTGGACTCAAGACGATAGTTACCGGATAAGGC
GCAGCGGTCGGGCTGAACGGGGGGTTCGTGCACACAGCCCAGCTTGGAGCGAACGACCTACACCGAACTG
AGATACCTACAGCGTGAGCTATGAGAAAGCGCCACGCTTCCCGAAGGGAGAAAGGCGGACAGGTATCCGG
TAAGCGGCAGGGTCGGAACAGGAGAGCGCACGAGGGAGCTTCCAGGGGGAAACGCCTGGTATCTTTATAG
TCCTGTCGGGTTTCGCCACCTCTGACTTGAGCGTCGATTTTTGTGATGCTCGTCAGGGGGGCGGAGCCTA
TGGAAAAACGCCAGCAACGCGGCCTTTTTACGGTTCCTGGCCTTTTGCTGGCCTTTTGCTCACATGTTCT
TTCCTGCGTTATCCCCTGATTCTGTGGATAACCGTATTACCGCCTTTGAGTGAGCTGATACCGCTCGCCG
CAGCCGAACGACCGAGCGCAGCGAGTCAGTGAGCGAGGAAGCGGAAGAGCGCCTGATGCGGTATTTTCTC
CTTACGCATCTGTGCGGTATTTCACACCGCATAAATTCCGACACCATCGAATGGTGCAAAACCTTTCGCG
GTATGGCATGATAGCGCCCGGAAGAGAGTCAATTCAGGGTGGTGAATGTGAAACCAGTAACGTTATACGA
TGTCGCAGAGTATGCCGGTGTCTCTTATCAGACCGTTTCCCGCGTGGTGAACCAGGCCAGCCACGTTTCT
GCGAAAACGCGGGAAAAAGTGGAAGCGGCGATGGCGGAGCTGAATTACATTCCCAACCGCGTGGCACAAC
AACTGGCGGGCAAACAGTCGTTGCTGATTGGCGTTGCCACCTCCAGTCTGGCCCTGCACGCGCCGTCGCA
AATTGTCGCGGCGATTAAATCTCGCGCCGATCAACTGGGTGCCAGCGTGGTGGTGTCGATGGTAGAACGA
AGCGGCGTCGAAGCCTGTAAAGCGGCGGTGCACAATCTTCTCGCGCAACGCGTCAGTGGGCTGATCATTA
ACTATCCGCTGGATGACCAGGATGCCATTGCTGTGGAAGCTGCCTGCACTAATGTTCCGGCGTTATTTCT
TGATGTCTCTGACCAGACACCCATCAACAGTATTATTTTCTCCCATGAAGACGGTACGCGACTGGGCGTG
GAGCATCTGGTCGCATTGGGTCACCAGCAAATCGCGCTGTTAGCGGGCCCATTAAGTTCTGTCTCGGCGC
GTCTGCGTCTGGCTGGCTGGCATAAATATCTCACTCGCAATCAAATTCAGCCGATAGCGGAACGGGAAGG
CGACTGGAGTGCCATGTCCGGTTTTCAACAAACCATGCAAATGCTGAATGAGGGCATCGTTCCCACTGCG
ATGCTGGTTGCCAACGATCAGATGGCGCTGGGCGCAATGCGCGCCATTACCGAGTCCGGGCTGCGCGTTG
GTGCGGATATCTCGGTAGTGGGATACGACGATACCGAAGACAGCTCATGTTATATCCCGCCGTCAACCAC
CATCAAACAGGATTTTCGCCTGCTGGGGCAAACCAGCGTGGACCGCTTGCTGCAACTCTCTCAGGGCCAG
GCGGTGAAGGGCAATCAGCTGTTGCCCGTCTCACTGGTGAAAAGAAAAACCACCCTGGCGCCCAATACGC
AAACCGCCTCTCCCCGCGCGTTGGCCGATTCATTAATGCAGCTGGCACGACAGGTTTCCCGACTGGAAAG
CGGGCAGTGAGCGCAACGCAATTAATGTGAGTTAGCTCACTCATTAGGCACCCCAGGCTTTACACTTTAT
GCTTCCGGCTCGTATGTTGTGTGGAATTGTGAGCGGATAACAATTTCACACAGGAAACAGCTATGACCAT
GATTACGGATTCACTGGCCGTCGTTTTACAACGTCGTGACTGGGAAAACCCTGGCGTTACCCAACTTAAT
CGCCTTGCAGCACATCCCCCTTTCGCCAGCTGGCGTAATAGCGAAGAGGCCCGCACCGATCGCCCTTCCC
AACAGTTGCGCAGCCTGAATGGCGAATGGCGCTTTGCCTGGTTTCCGGCACCAGAAGCGGTGCCGGAAAG
CTGGCTGGAGTGCGATCTTCCTGAGGCCGATACTGTCGTCGTCCCCTCAAACTGGCAGATGCACGGTTAC
GATGCGCCCATCTACACCAACGTAACCTATCCCATTACGGTCAATCCGCCGTTTGTTCCCACGGAGAATC
CGACGGGTTGTTACTCGCTCACATTTAATGTTGATGAAAGCTGGCTACAGGAAGGCCAGACGCGAATTAT
TTTTGATGGCGTTGGAATTACGTTATCGACTGCACGGTGCACCAATGCTTCTGGCGTCAGGCAGCCATCG
GAAGCTGTGGTATGGCTGTGCAGGTCGTAAATCACTGCATAATTCGTGTCGCTCAAGGCGCACTCCCGTT
CTGGATAATGTTTTTTGCGCCGACATCATAACGGTTCTGGCAAATATTCTGAAATGAGCTGTTGACAATT
AATCATCGGCTCGTATAATGTGTGGAATTGTGAGCGGATAACAATTTCACACAGGAAACAGTATTCATGT
CCCCTATACTAGGTTATTGGAAAATTAAGGGCCTTGTGCAACCCACTCGACTTCTTTTGGAATATCTTGA
AGAAAAATATGAAGAGCATTTGTATGAGCGCGATGAAGGTGATAAATGGCGAAACAAAAAGTTTGAATTG
GGTTTGGAGTTTCCCAATCTTCCTTATTATATTGATGGTGATGTTAAATTAACACAGTCTATGGCCATCA
TACGTTATATAGCTGACAAGCACAACATGTTGGGTGGTTGTCCAAAAGAGCGTGCAGAGATTTCAATGCT
TGAAGGAGCGGTTTTGGATATTAGATACGGTGTTTCGAGAATTGCATATAGTAAAGACTTTGAAACTCTC
AAAGTTGATTTTCTTAGCAAGCTACCTGAAATGCTGAAAATGTTCGAAGATCGTTTATGTCATAAAACAT
ATTTAAATGGTGATCATGTAACCCATCCTGACTTCATGTTGTATGACGCTCTTGATGTTGTTTTATACAT
GGACCCAATGTGCCTGGATGCGTTCCCAAAATTAGTTTGTTTTAAAAAACGTATTGAAGCTATCCCACAA
ATTGATAAGTACTTGAAATCCAGCAAGTATATAGCATGGCCTTTGCAGGGCTGGCAAGCCACGTTTGGTG
GTGGCGACCATCCTCCAAAATCGGATCTGGAAGTTCTGTTCCAGGGGCCCCTGGGATTAATGGACGAAAA
AACCACCGGTTGGCGTGGTGGTCACGTTGTTGAAGGTCTGGCTGGTGAACTGGAACAGCTGCGTGCTCGT
CTGGAACACCACCCGCAGGGTCAGCGTGAACCGGGATCCGGAGGACTCACGAACGGCAGTGGAAGATACA
TCTCTGCTGCTCCAGGCGCTGAAGCCAAGTACCGCAGTGCAAGCAGCGCCTCCAGCCTCTTCAGCCCGAG
CAGCACTCTTTTCTCTTCCTCTCGTTTGCGATATGGAATGTCTGATGTCATGCCTTCTGGCAGGAGCAGG
CTTTTGGAAGATTTTCGAAACAACCGGTACCCCAATTTACAACTGCGGGAGATTGCTGGACATATAATGG
AATTTTCCCAAGACCAGCATGGGTCCAGATTCATTCAGCTGAAACTGGAGCGTGCCACACCAGCTGAGCG
CCAGCTTGTCTTCAATGAAATCCTCCAGGCTGCCTACCAACTCATGGTGGATGTGTTTGGTAATTACGTC
ATTCAGAAGTTCTTTGAATTTGGCAGTCTTGAACAGAAGCTGGCTTTGGCAGAACGGATTCGAGGCCACG
TCCTGTCATTGGCACTACAGATGTATGGCTGCCGTGTTATCCAGAAAGCTCTTGAGTTTATTCCTTCAGA
CCAGCAGAATGAGATGGTTCGGGAACTAGATGGCCATGTCTTGAAGTGTGTGAAAGATCAGAATGGCAAT
CACGTGGTTCAGAAATGCATTGAATGTGTACAGCCCCAGTCTTTGCAATTTATCATCGATGCGTTTAAGG
GACAGGTATTTGCCTTATCCACACATCCTTATGGCTGCCGAGTGATTCAGAGAATCCTGGAGCACTGTCT
CCCTGACCAGACACTCCCTATTTTAGAGGAGCTTCACCAGCACACAGAGCAGCTTGTACAGGATCAATAT
GGAAATTATGTAATCCAACATGTACTGGAGCACGGTCGTCCTGAGGATAAAAGCAAAATTGTAGCAGAAA
TCCGAGGCAATGTACTTGTATTGAGTCAGCACAAATTTGCAAGCAATGTTGTGGAGAAGTGTGTTACTCA
CGCCTCACGTACGGAGCGCGCTGTGCTCATCGATGAGGTGTGCACCATGAACGACGGTCCCCACAGTGCC
TTATACACCATGATGAAGGACCAGTATGCCAACTACGTGGTCCAGAAGATGATTGACGTGGCGGAGCCAG
GCCAGCGGAAGATCGTCATGCATAAGATCCGGCCCCACATCGCAACTCTTCGTAAGTACACCTATGGCAA
GCACATTCTGGCCAAGCTGGAGAAGTACTACATGAAGAACGGTGTTGACTTAGGGCCCATCTGTGGCCCC
CCTAATGGTATCATCTGAGC
