Features (pLannotate 1.2.2; 17 found; start..end, strand, type, name):
      1..29      +  promoter       tac promoter: strong E. coli promoter; hybrid between the trp and lac UV5 promoters
     37..53      +  protein_bind   lac operator: The lac repressor binds to the lac operator to inhibit transcription in E. coli. This inhibition can be relieved by adding lactose or isopropyl-β-D-thiogalactopyranoside (IPTG). lac repressor encoded by lacI
     76..729     +  CDS            GST26_SCHJA: Experimental evidence at protein level: Swiss-Prot protein existence level 1. GST isoenzymes appear to play a central role in the parasite detoxification system. Other functions are also suspected including a role in increasing the solubility of haematin in the parasite gut. From Schistosoma japonicum (Blood fluke).
    889..2124    +  CDS            PUM1 (fragment): PUM1_HUMAN - Also known as KIAA0099 From Homo sapiens (Human).
   2155..2194    +  CDS            rop (fragment): Rop protein, which maintains plasmids at low copy number; rop
   2296..2336    +  misc_feature   bom (fragment): basis of mobility region from pBR322
   2441..2545    +  promoter       AmpR promoter: bla
   2546..3406    +  CDS            AmpR: β-lactamase; bla; confers resistance to ampicillin, carbenicillin, and related antibiotics
   3577..4165    +  rep_origin     ori: high-copy-number ColE1/pMB1/pBR322/pUC origin of replication
   4351..4402    -  misc_feature   bom (fragment): basis of mobility region from pBR322
   4409..4486    +  promoter       lacI promoter: lacI
   4487..5569    +  CDS            lacI: lac repressor; lacI; The lac repressor binds to the lac operator to inhibit transcription in E. coli. This inhibition can be relieved by adding lactose or isopropyl-β-D-thiogalactopyranoside (IPTG).
   5582..5603    +  protein_bind   CAP binding site: CAP binding activates transcription in the presence of cAMP. E. coli catabolite activator protein
   5618..5648    +  promoter       lac promoter: promoter for the E. coli lac operon
   5656..5672    +  protein_bind   lac operator: The lac repressor binds to the lac operator to inhibit transcription in E. coli. This inhibition can be relieved by adding lactose or isopropyl-β-D-thiogalactopyranoside (IPTG). lac repressor encoded by lacI
   5692..5865    +  CDS            lacZα: LacZα fragment of β-galactosidase; lacZ fragment
   6129..6245    -  CDS            yciV (fragment): RNAAM_ECOLI - Also known as trpH From Escherichia coli (strain K12).
>Addgene plasmid #135129 | PUM1_PUM_pGEX | addgene full sequence | sequence record 273985 | Addgene NGS Result
TTGACAATTAATCATCGGCTCGTATAATGTGTGGAATTGTGAGCGGATAACAATTTCACACAGGAAACAG
TATTCATGTCCCCTATACTAGGTTATTGGAAAATTAAGGGCCTTGTGCAACCCACTCGACTTCTTTTGGA
ATATCTTGAAGAAAAATATGAAGAGCATTTGTATGAGCGCGATGAAGGTGATAAATGGCGAAACAAAAAG
TTTGAATTGGGTTTGGAGTTTCCCAATCTTCCTTATTATATTGATGGTGATGTTAAATTAACACAGTCTA
TGGCCATCATACGTTATATAGCTGACAAGCACAACATGTTGGGTGGTTGTCCAAAAGAGCGTGCAGAGAT
TTCAATGCTTGAAGGAGCGGTTTTGGATATTAGATACGGTGTTTCGAGAATTGCATATAGTAAAGACTTT
GAAACTCTCAAAGTTGATTTTCTTAGCAAGCTACCTGAAATGCTGAAAATGTTCGAAGATCGTTTATGTC
ATAAAACATATTTAAATGGTGATCATGTAACCCATCCTGACTTCATGTTGTATGACGCTCTTGATGTTGT
TTTATACATGGACCCAATGTGCCTGGATGCGTTCCCAAAATTAGTTTGTTTTAAAAAACGTATTGAAGCT
ATCCCACAAATTGATAAGTACTTGAAATCCAGCAAGTATATAGCATGGCCTTTGCAGGGCTGGCAAGCCA
CGTTTGGTGGTGGCGACCATCCTCCAAAATCGGATCTGGAAGTTCTGTTCCAGGGGCCCCTGGGATTAAT
GGACGAAAAAACCACCGGTTGGCGTGGTGGTCACGTTGTTGAAGGTCTGGCTGGTGAACTGGAACAGCTG
CGTGCTCGTCTGGAACACCACCCGCAGGGTCAGCGTGAACCGGGATCCGGAGGACTCACGAACGGCAGTG
GAAGATACATCTCTGCTGCTCCAGGCGCTGAAGCCAAGTACCGCAGTGCAAGCAGCGCCTCCAGCCTCTT
CAGCCCGAGCAGCACTCTTTTCTCTTCCTCTCGTTTGCGATATGGAATGTCTGATGTCATGCCTTCTGGC
AGGAGCAGGCTTTTGGAAGATTTTCGAAACAACCGGTACCCCAATTTACAACTGCGGGAGATTGCTGGAC
ATATAATGGAATTTTCCCAAGACCAGCATGGGTCCAGATTCATTCAGCTGAAACTGGAGCGTGCCACACC
AGCTGAGCGCCAGCTTGTCTTCAATGAAATCCTCCAGGCTGCCTACCAACTCATGGTGGATGTGTTTGGT
AATTACGTCATTCAGAAGTTCTTTGAATTTGGCAGTCTTGAACAGAAGCTGGCTTTGGCAGAACGGATTC
GAGGCCACGTCCTGTCATTGGCACTACAGATGTATGGCTGCCGTGTTATCCAGAAAGCTCTTGAGTTTAT
TCCTTCAGACCAGCAGAATGAGATGGTTCGGGAACTAGATGGCCATGTCTTGAAGTGTGTGAAAGATCAG
AATGGCAATCACGTGGTTCAGAAATGCATTGAATGTGTACAGCCCCAGTCTTTGCAATTTATCATCGATG
CGTTTAAGGGACAGGTATTTGCCTTATCCACACATCCTTATGGCTGCCGAGTGATTCAGAGAATCCTGGA
GCACTGTCTCCCTGACCAGACACTCCCTATTTTAGAGGAGCTTCACCAGCACACAGAGCAGCTTGTACAG
GATCAATATGGAAATTATGTAATCCAACATGTACTGGAGCACGGTCGTCCTGAGGATAAAAGCAAAATTG
TAGCAGAAATCCGAGGCAATGTACTTGTATTGAGTCAGCACAAATTTGCAAGCAATGTTGTGGAGAAGTG
TGTTACTCACGCCTCACGTACGGAGCGCGCTGTGCTCATCGATGAGGTGTGCACCATGAACGACGGTCCC
CACAGTGCCTTATACACCATGATGAAGGACCAGTATGCCAACTACGTGGTCCAGAAGATGATTGACGTGG
CGGAGCCAGGCCAGCGGAAGATCGTCATGCATAAGATCCGGCCCCACATCGCAACTCTTCGTAAGTACAC
CTATGGCAAGCACATTCTGGCCAAGCTGGAGAAGTACTACATGAAGAACGGTGTTGACTTAGGGCCCATC
TGTGGCCCCCCTAATGGTATCATCTGAGCGGCCGCATCGTGACTGACTGACGATCTGCCTCGCGCGTTTC
GGTGATGACGGTGAAAACCTCTGACACATGCAGCTCCCGGAGACGGTCACAGCTTGTCTGTAAGCGGATG
CCGGGAGCAGACAAGCCCGTCAGGGCGCGTCAGCGGGTGTTGGCGGGTGTCGGGGCGCAGCCATGACCCA
GTCACGTAGCGATAGCGGAGTGTATAATTCTTGAAGACGAAAGGGCCTCGTGATACGCCTATTTTTATAG
GTTAATGTCATGATAATAATGGTTTCTTAGACGTCAGGTGGCACTTTTCGGGGAAATGTGCGCGGAACCC
CTATTTGTTTATTTTTCTAAATACATTCAAATATGTATCCGCTCATGAGACAATAACCCTGATAAATGCT
TCAATAATATTGAAAAAGGAAGAGTATGAGTATTCAACATTTCCGTGTCGCCCTTATTCCCTTTTTTGCG
GCATTTTGCCTTCCTGTTTTTGCTCACCCAGAAACGCTGGTGAAAGTAAAAGATGCTGAAGATCAGTTGG
GTGCACGAGTGGGTTACATCGAACTGGATCTCAACAGCGGTAAGATCCTTGAGAGTTTTCGCCCCGAAGA
ACGTTTTCCAATGATGAGCACTTTTAAAGTTCTGCTATGTGGCGCGGTATTATCCCGTGTTGACGCCGGG
CAAGAGCAACTCGGTCGCCGCATACACTATTCTCAGAATGACTTGGTTGAGTACTCACCAGTCACAGAAA
AGCATCTTACGGATGGCATGACAGTAAGAGAATTATGCAGTGCTGCCATAACCATGAGTGATAACACTGC
GGCCAACTTACTTCTGACAACGATCGGAGGACCGAAGGAGCTAACCGCTTTTTTGCACAACATGGGGGAT
CATGTAACTCGCCTTGATCGTTGGGAACCGGAGCTGAATGAAGCCATACCAAACGACGAGCGTGACACCA
CGATGCCTGCAGCAATGGCAACAACGTTGCGCAAACTATTAACTGGCGAACTACTTACTCTAGCTTCCCG
GCAACAATTAATAGACTGGATGGAGGCGGATAAAGTTGCAGGACCACTTCTGCGCTCGGCCCTTCCGGCT
GGCTGGTTTATTGCTGATAAATCTGGAGCCGGTGAGCGTGGGTCTCGCGGTATCATTGCAGCACTGGGGC
CAGATGGTAAGCCCTCCCGTATCGTAGTTATCTACACGACGGGGAGTCAGGCAACTATGGATGAACGAAA
TAGACAGATCGCTGAGATAGGTGCCTCACTGATTAAGCATTGGTAACTGTCAGACCAAGTTTACTCATAT
ATACTTTAGATTGATTTAAAACTTCATTTTTAATTTAAAAGGATCTAGGTGAAGATCCTTTTTGATAATC
TCATGACCAAAATCCCTTAACGTGAGTTTTCGTTCCACTGAGCGTCAGACCCCGTAGAAAAGATCAAAGG
ATCTTCTTGAGATCCTTTTTTTCTGCGCGTAATCTGCTGCTTGCAAACAAAAAAACCACCGCTACCAGCG
GTGGTTTGTTTGCCGGATCAAGAGCTACCAACTCTTTTTCCGAAGGTAACTGGCTTCAGCAGAGCGCAGA
TACCAAATACTGTCCTTCTAGTGTAGCCGTAGTTAGGCCACCACTTCAAGAACTCTGTAGCACCGCCTAC
ATACCTCGCTCTGCTAATCCTGTTACCAGTGGCTGCTGCCAGTGGCGATAAGTCGTGTCTTACCGGGTTG
GACTCAAGACGATAGTTACCGGATAAGGCGCAGCGGTCGGGCTGAACGGGGGGTTCGTGCACACAGCCCA
GCTTGGAGCGAACGACCTACACCGAACTGAGATACCTACAGCGTGAGCTATGAGAAAGCGCCACGCTTCC
CGAAGGGAGAAAGGCGGACAGGTATCCGGTAAGCGGCAGGGTCGGAACAGGAGAGCGCACGAGGGAGCTT
CCAGGGGGAAACGCCTGGTATCTTTATAGTCCTGTCGGGTTTCGCCACCTCTGACTTGAGCGTCGATTTT
TGTGATGCTCGTCAGGGGGGCGGAGCCTATGGAAAAACGCCAGCAACGCGGCCTTTTTACGGTTCCTGGC
CTTTTGCTGGCCTTTTGCTCACATGTTCTTTCCTGCGTTATCCCCTGATTCTGTGGATAACCGTATTACC
GCCTTTGAGTGAGCTGATACCGCTCGCCGCAGCCGAACGACCGAGCGCAGCGAGTCAGTGAGCGAGGAAG
CGGAAGAGCGCCTGATGCGGTATTTTCTCCTTACGCATCTGTGCGGTATTTCACACCGCATAAATTCCGA
CACCATCGAATGGCGCAAAACCTTTCGCGGTATGGCATGATAGCGCCCGGAAGAGAGTCAATTCAGGGTG
GTGAATGTGAAACCAGTAACGTTATACGATGTCGCAGAGTATGCCGGTGTCTCTTATCAGACCGTTTCCC
GCGTGGTGAACCAGGCCAGCCACGTTTCTGCGAAAACGCGGGAAAAAGTGGAAGCGGCGATGGCGGAGCT
GAATTACATTCCCAACCGCGTGGCACAACAACTGGCGGGCAAACAGTCGTTGCTGATTGGCGTTGCCACC
TCCAGTCTGGCCCTGCACGCGCCGTCGCAAATTGTCGCGGCGATTAAATCTCGCGCCGATCAACTGGGTG
CCAGCGTGGTGGTGTCGATGGTAGAACGAAGCGGCGTCGAAGCCTGTAAAGCGGCGGTGCACAATCTTCT
CGCGCAACGCGTCAGTGGGCTGATCATTAACTATCCGCTGGATGACCAGGATGCCATTGCTGTGGAAGCT
GCCTGCACTAATGTTCCGGCGTTATTTCTTGATGTCTCTGACCAGACACCCATCAACAGTATTATTTTCT
CCCATGAAGACGGTACGCGACTGGGCGTGGAGCATCTGGTCGCATTGGGTCACCAGCAAATCGCGCTGTT
AGCGGGCCCATTAAGTTCTGTCTCGGCGCGTCTGCGTCTGGCTGGCTGGCATAAATATCTCACTCGCAAT
CAAATTCAGCCGATAGCGGAACGGGAAGGCGACTGGAGTGCCATGTCCGGTTTTCAACAAACCATGCAAA
TGCTGAATGAGGGCATCGTTCCCACTGCGATGCTGGTTGCCAACGATCAGATGGCGCTGGGCGCAATGCG
CGCCATTACCGAGTCCGGGCTGCGCGTTGGTGCGGATATCTCGGTAGTGGGATACGACGATACCGAAGAC
AGCTCATGTTATATCCCGCCGTTAACCACCATCAAACAGGATTTTCGCCTGCTGGGGCAAACCAGCGTGG
ACCGCTTGCTGCAACTCTCTCAGGGCCAGGCGGTGAAGGGCAATCAGCTGTTGCCCGTCTCACTGGTGAA
AAGAAAAACCACGCTAGCGCCCAATACGCAAACCGCCTCTCCCCGCGCGTTGGCCGATTCATTAATGCAG
CTGGCACGACAGGTTTCCCGACTGGAAAGCGGGCAGTGAGCGCAACGCAATTAATGTAAGTTAGCTCACT
CATTAGGCACCCCAGGCTTTACACTTTATGCTTCCGGCTCGTATGTTGTGTGGAATTGTGAGCGGATAAC
AATTTCACACAGGAAACAGCTATGACCATGATTACGGATTCACTGGCCGTCGTTTTACAACGTCGTGACT
GGGAAAACCCTGGCGTTACCCAACTTAATCGCCTTGCAGCACATCCCCCTTTCGCCAGCTGGCGTAATAG
CGAAGAGGCCCGCACCGATCGCCCTTCCCAACAGTTGCGCAGCCTGAATGGCGAATGGCGCTTTGCCTGG
TTTCCGGCACCAGAAGCGGTGCCGGAAAGCTGGCTGGAGTGCGATCTTCCTGAGGCCGATACTGTCGTCG
TCCCCTCAAACTGGCAGATGCACGGTTACGATGCGCCCATCTACACCAACGTGACCTATCCCATTACGGT
CAATCCGCCGTTTGTTCCCACGGAGAATCCGACGGGTTGTTACTCGCTCACATTTAATGTTGATGAAAGC
TGGCTACAGGAAGGCCAGACGCGAATTATTTTTGATGGCGTTGGAATTAGCTTATCGACTGCACGGTGCA
CCAATGCTTCTGGCGTCAGGCAGCCATCGGAAGCTGTGGTATGGCTGTGCAGGTCGTAAATCACTGCATA
ATTCGTGTCGCTCAAGGCGCACTCCCGTTCTGGATAATGTTTTTTGCGCCGACATCATAACGGTTCTGGC
AAATATTCTGAAATGAGCTG
