>Addgene plasmid #135129 | PUM1_PUM_pGEX | depositor partial sequence | sequence record 259884 | PUM1_ORF
GGAGGACTCACGAACGGCAGTGGAAGATACATCTCTGCTGCTCCAGGCGCTGAAGCCAAGTACCGCAGTG
CAAGCAGCGCCTCCAGCCTCTTCAGCCCGAGCAGCACTCTTTTCTCTTCCTCTCGTTTGCGATATGGAAT
GTCTGATGTCATGCCTTCTGGCAGGAGCAGGCTTTTGGAAGATTTTCGAAACAACCGGTACCCCAATTTA
CAACTGCGGGAGATTGCTGGACATATAATGGAATTTTCCCAAGACCAGCATGGGTCCAGATTCATTCAGC
TGAAACTGGAGCGTGCCACACCAGCTGAGCGCCAGCTTGTCTTCAATGAAATCCTCCAGGCTGCCTACCA
ACTCATGGTGGATGTGTTTGGTAATTACGTCATTCAGAAGTTCTTTGAATTTGGCAGTCTTGAACAGAAG
CTGGCTTTGGCAGAACGGATTCGAGGCCACGTCCTGTCATTGGCACTACAGATGTATGGCTGCCGTGTTA
TCCAGAAAGCTCTTGAGTTTATTCCTTCAGACCAGCAGAATGAGATGGTTCGGGAACTAGATGGCCATGT
CTTGAAGTGTGTGAAAGATCAGAATGGCAATCACGTGGTTCAGAAATGCATTGAATGTGTACAGCCCCAG
TCTTTGCAATTTATCATCGATGCGTTTAAGGGACAGGTATTTGCCTTATCCACACATCCTTATGGCTGCC
GAGTGATTCAGAGAATCCTGGAGCACTGTCTCCCTGACCAGACACTCCCTATTTTAGAGGAGCTTCACCA
GCACACAGAGCAGCTTGTACAGGATCAATATGGAAATTATGTAATCCAACATGTACTGGAGCACGGTCGT
CCTGAGGATAAAAGCAAAATTGTAGCAGAAATCCGAGGCAATGTACTTGTATTGAGTCAGCACAAATTTG
CAAGCAATGTTGTGGAGAAGTGTGTTACTCACGCCTCACGTACGGAGCGCGCTGTGCTCATCGATGAGGT
GTGCACCATGAACGACGGTCCCCACAGTGCCTTATACACCATGATGAAGGACCAGTATGCCAACTACGTG
GTCCAGAAGATGATTGACGTGGCGGAGCCAGGCCAGCGGAAGATCGTCATGCATAAGATCCGGCCCCACA
TCGCAACTCTTCGTAAGTACACCTATGGCAAGCACATTCTGGCCAAGCTGGAGAAGTACTACATGAAGAA
CGGTGTTGACTTAGGGCCCATCTGTGGCCCCCCTAATGGTATCATCTGA
